>Addgene plasmid #131406 | pGEM-PH-citrine | addgene partial sequence | sequence record 265882 | L4440 5'-AGCGAGTCAGTGAGCGAG-3'
AAAAAAACCCCCCCCCCCCCCCCCCTGCAGGCGCGCCGCCGGCGATTTAAATTAATTAATCTAGCTTGAG
TATTCTATAGTGTCACCTAAATAGCTTGGCGTAATCATGGTCATAGCTGTTTCCTGTGTGAAATTGTTAT
CCGCTCACAATTCCACACAACATACGAGCCGGAAGCATAAAGTGTAAAGCCTGGGGTGCCTAATGAGTGA
GCTAACTCACATTAATTGCGTTGCGCTCACTGCCCGCTTTCCAGTCGGGAAACCTGTCGTGCCAGCTGCA
TTAATGAATCGGCCAACGCGCGGGGAGAGGC
