[The description below was written by a language model from this plasmid's Addgene catalogue record.]
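Description:
pGEM-PH-citrine is an in vitro transcription plasmid built on the pGEMHE backbone, with a recorded total size of 4356 bp. It is propagated in E. coli under ampicillin selection. The record lists the copy number as unknown and includes no feature table, so the origin of replication and any untranslated-region or polyadenylation elements carried by the backbone are not documented here.

The insert encodes the pleckstrin homology (PH) domain of human phospholipase C delta 1 (PLCD1) fused at its C terminus to the yellow fluorescent protein citrine (described in the record as mCitrine). It was cloned by restriction digestion between MluI and XhoI sites, and whether those sites survive is not recorded. Part of the construct derives from an earlier PH-GFP plasmid in the pRN3 backbone. Expression is driven by a T7 promoter, which lets T7 RNA polymerase produce synthetic mRNA from the plasmid template in vitro, rather than relying on transcription inside the target cells.

The PLCD1 PH domain binds the plasma-membrane phosphoinositide PI(4,5)P2, so the fusion protein accumulates at the inner face of the plasma membrane and outlines cells in yellow fluorescence. The stated purpose is synthesis of mRNA encoding this membrane marker. The associated work concerns cell contacts and morphology in ascidian embryogenesis, which is consistent with introducing the mRNA into eggs or embryos to label cell boundaries for live imaging and cell-shape analysis, although the record does not describe the delivery method.
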