Addgene plasmid #131406: pGEM-PH-citrine
Purpose: Purpose: synthesis of mRNA encoding a membrane marker. Insert: PH domain of the human phospholipase C delta 1 (PLCD1) fused with the yellow fluorescent protein mCitrine
Depositing lab: Lars Hufnagel. Publication: Contact area-dependent cell communication and the morphological invariance of ascidian embryogenesis. Guignard L, Fiuza UM, Leggio B, Laussu J, Faure E, Michelin G, Biasuz K, Hufnagel L, Malandain G, Godin C, Lemaire P. Science. 2020 Jul 10;369(6500). pii: 369/6500/eaar5663. doi: 10.1126/science.aar5663. PubMed 32646972.
Backbone
  Vector backbone: pGEMHE
  Total vector size (bp): 4356
  Vector type: in vitro transcription
Growth in bacteria
  Bacterial resistance: Ampicillin, 100 μg/mL
  Growth temperature: 37°C
  Growth strain: DH5alpha
  Copy number: Unknown
Gene/Insert
  Gene/Insert name: PH (alt name: PLCD1 (PH domain of the human phospholipase C delta 1))
  Species: H. sapiens (human)
  Promoter: T7
  Tag / fusion protein: citrine yellow fluorescent protein (C terminal on insert)
  Cloning method: Restriction Enzyme; 5′ cloning site MluI (unknown if destroyed); 3′ cloning site XhoI (unknown if destroyed)
  Sequencing primers: 5′ T7
Resource information
  A portion of this plasmid was derived from a plasmid made by: Dr. Alex McDougall; pRN3-PH-GFP described in doi:10.1242/jcs.00846.
Terms and licenses: Academic/Nonprofit Terms; Industry Terms: Not Available to Industry
How to cite: pGEM-PH-citrine was a gift from Lars Hufnagel (Addgene plasmid # 131406 ; http://n2t.net/addgene:131406 ; RRID:Addgene_131406)
